Addgene plasmid #201300: PROM_7
Purpose: D7: Promoter of TraesCS3D02G316100 as Golden Gate compatible MoClo PROM part
Depositing lab: Benjamin Schwessinger. Depositing organization: Australian National University.
Backbone
  Vector backbone: Twist Bioscience Chloramphenicol vector
  Vector type: Plant Expression
Growth in bacteria
  Bacterial resistance: Chloramphenicol, 25 μg/mL
  Growth temperature: 37°C
  Growth strain: DH5alpha
  Copy number: High Copy
Gene/Insert
  Gene/Insert name: D7: Promoter of TraesCS3D02G316100
  Species: Triticum aestivum
  Mutation: removal of BsaI and BpiI sites
  Cloning method: Restriction Enzyme; 5′ cloning site unknown (unknown if destroyed)
Terms and licenses: Academic/Nonprofit Terms; Industry Terms: Not Available to Industry
How to cite: PROM_7 was a gift from Benjamin Schwessinger (Addgene plasmid # 201300 ; http://n2t.net/addgene:201300 ; RRID:Addgene_201300)
