[The description below was written by a language model from this plasmid's Addgene catalogue record and pLannotate feature annotations shown in this document.]
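Description:
PROM_7 is a small (about 2.8 kb) Golden Gate/MoClo-compatible part plasmid that carries a wheat promoter as a standardised "PROM" module for building plant expression constructs. The backbone is a Twist Bioscience chloramphenicol cloning vector, and the annotated features are all backbone elements. These are a high-copy ColE1/pUC-type origin of replication for propagation in E. coli, a chloramphenicol acetyltransferase (cat) gene driven by its native cat promoter and followed by a phage lambda t0 terminator, and a short residual fragment of lacZα. The plasmid has no plant selectable marker, reporter or T-DNA elements, so although it is catalogued as a plant expression vector it serves as a storage and donor plasmid rather than a construct for direct delivery into plants.

The payload, labelled D7, is the promoter region of the Triticum aestivum gene TraesCS3D02G316100. It was domesticated by removing internal BsaI and BpiI recognition sites. These are the Type IIS enzymes used in MoClo assembly, so removing them lets the part be excised and ligated without being cut internally. The automated annotation does not mark the promoter itself. It presumably lies in the unannotated stretch of roughly 1 kb upstream of the origin, but the record does not give its exact boundaries, length or flanking fusion overhangs, nor the function or expression pattern of the source gene. The part is intended for one-pot Golden Gate assembly with compatible coding sequence, tag and terminator modules to make transcription units in which a gene of interest is driven by this wheat promoter.
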