Features (pLannotate 1.2.2; 5 found; start..end, strand, type, name):
   1079..1667    -  rep_origin     ori: high-copy-number ColE1/pMB1/pBR322/pUC origin of replication
   1800..1894    -  terminator     lambda t0 terminator: transcription terminator from phage lambda
   1918..2574    -  CDS            cat: CAT_ECOLX - Experimental evidence at protein level: Swiss-Prot protein existence level 1. This enzyme is an effector of chloramphenicol resistance in bacteria. From Escherichia coli. This protein is used as a marker in many commonly used cloning vectors, such as pACYC184.
   2575..2677    -  promoter       cat promoter: promoter of the E. coli cat gene encoding chloramphenicol acetyltransferase
   2752..2795    -  CDS            lacZα (fragment): LacZα fragment of β-galactosidase; lacZ fragment
>Addgene plasmid #201300 | PROM_7 | addgene full sequence | sequence record 409511 | Addgene NGS Result
CTCTGTGGTCTCAGGAGGGTTGAGAGGACGTAGGCAAATTACAAGTTATCTTCCCAAAAGAAGAGGCCCT
CCCATGTCTACGATGCTTCCTGTCACCTACTATAGCTCCACCAAGAAATAATCAGGTGAATAGTATCGGT
ACTGCATCAAAACACACCGGAATCCGAAAACTAGGCCTGCAAAATTCTCTTTAATCCTCATCGCAAACCA
TCAAGTGTGATCACAACTGACGAGCAACGGCGTTAGCGCGTAGGACTCGAACACATATCAACTGAACGGA
AATTTCCTGCGAGTCGAGTCATTTAAGATGACCACGTCAAAATGCCGTCCAGCAGCTACACAAATCGGAA
ATAAATACGCCACCTTCCTCGAGATCACCTCAGTTTATACTAGTTATATGATCAGCCAGACACATTGACC
TGACTCTGCCTATTTTCTTAATGACTCATAAAGAAAAAGAGGCACACATCATCACATCACATGTGACCCC
TGCAAGCAATCCGGCACAAGCCTCCTTCCTTCCGTCGTACGACGTGCTGGCTACTTCGCAGAAACCAACC
GAAAACCGCCGGGCGCAGCAACGTCCTAGACATAGCTAAGCCAGCCACGACGCCTGCAATTACCTGTACT
TTGGTTGGCATCCATGGAGAGGCTGCTTCCTTCCCAGAACCTATGGACTCCTTCCTCCCCCGTCACCACC
CCCTTATTTAAGCACCCACCCACCATTCTCCTCTCATTCTCCATTCACCACTGTTGCAAGCTGGGCCGGG
TGTTCTTGATCCTTTGTTCTTCGCCGTCGACGAGGATCGGGCACAGCAATGCGAGACCACGAAGAGGCTA
GGTGGAGGCTCAGTGATGATAAGTCTGCGATGGTGGATGCATGTGTCATGGTCATAGCTGTTTCCTGTGT
GAAATTGTTATCCGCTCAGAGGGCACAATCCTATTCCGCGCTATCCGACAATCTCCAAGACATTAGGTGG
AGTTCAGTTCGGCGTATGGCATATGTCGCTGGAAAGAACATGTGAGCAAAAGGCCAGCAAAAGGCCAGGA
ACCGTAAAAAGGCCGCGTTGCTGGCGTTTTTCCATAGGCTCCGCCCCCCTGACGAGCATCACAAAAATCG
ACGCTCAAGTCAGAGGTGGCGAAACCCGACAGGACTATAAAGATACCAGGCGTTTCCCCCTGGAAGCTCC
CTCGTGCGCTCTCCTGTTCCGACCCTGCCGCTTACCGGATACCTGTCCGCCTTTCTCCCTTCGGGAAGCG
TGGCGCTTTCTCATAGCTCACGCTGTAGGTATCTCAGTTCGGTGTAGGTCGTTCGCTCCAAGCTGGGCTG
TGTGCACGAACCCCCCGTTCAGCCCGACCGCTGCGCCTTATCCGGTAACTATCGTCTTGAGTCCAACCCG
GTAAGACACGACTTATCGCCACTGGCAGCAGCCACTGGTAACAGGATTAGCAGAGCGAGGTATGTAGGCG
GTGCTACAGAGTTCTTGAAGTGGTGGCCTAACTACGGCTACACTAGAAGAACAGTATTTGGTATCTGCGC
TCTGCTGAAGCCAGTTACCTTCGGAAAAAGAGTTGGTAGCTCTTGATCCGGCAAACAAACCACCGCTGGT
AGCGGTGGTTTTTTTGTTTGCAAGCAGCAGATTACGCGCAGAAAAAAAGGATCTCAAGAAGATCCTTTGA
TCTTTTCTACGGGGTCTGACGCTCTATTCAACAAAGCCGCCGTCCCGTCAAGTCAGCGTAAATGGGTAGG
GGGCTTCAAATCGTCCCCCCATACGATATAAGTTGTTACTAGTGCTTGGATTCTCACCAATAAAAAACGC
CCGGCGGCAACCGAGCGTTCTGAACAAATCCAGATGGAGTTCTGAGGTCATTACTGGATCTATCAACAGG
AGTCCAAGCGAGCTCGATATCAAATTACGCCCCGCCCTGCCACTCATCGCAGTACTGTTGTAATTCATTA
AGCATTCTGCCGACATGGAAGCCATCACAAACGGCATGATGAACCTGAATCGCCAGCGGCATCAGCACCT
TGTCGCCTTGCGTATAATATTTGCCCATGGTGAAAACGGGGGCGAAGAAGTTGTCCATATTGGCCACGTT
TAAATCAAAACTGGTGAAACTCACCCAGGGATTGGCTGAGACGAAAAACATATTCTCAATAAACCCTTTA
GGGAAATAGGCCAGGTTTTCACCGTAACACGCCACATCTTGCGAATATATGTGTAGAAACTGCCGGAAAT
CGTCGTGGTATTCACTCCAGAGCGATGAAAACGTTTCAGTTTGCTCATGGAAAACGGTGTAACAAGGGTG
AACACTATCCCATATCACCAGCTCACCGTCTTTCATTGCCATACGAAATTCCGGATGAGCATTCATCAGG
CGGGCAAGAATGTGAATAAAGGCCGGATAAAACTTGTGCTTATTTTTCTTTACGGTCTTTAAAAAGGCCG
TAATATCCAGCTGAACGGTCTGGTTATAGGTACATTGAGCAACTGACTGAAATGCCTCAAAATGTTCTTT
ACGATGCCATTGGGATATATCAACGGTGGTATATCCAGTGATTTTTTTCTCCATTTTAGCTTCCTTAGCT
CCTGAAAATCTCGATAACTCAAAAAATACGCCCGGTAGTGATCTTATTTCATTATGGTGAAAGTTGGAAC
CTCTTACGTGCCGATCAACGTCTCATTGATACCTGAAACAAAACCCATCGTACGGCCAAGGAAGTCTCCA
ATAACTGTGATCCACCACAAGCGCCAGGGTTTTCCCAGTCACGACGTTGTAAAACGACGGCCAGTCATGC
ATAATCCGCACGCATCTGGAATAAGGAAGTGCCATTCCGCCTGACCT
